Addgene plasmid #29019: pEMS1084
Purpose: Expression of the reporter gene under the control of the MiniPromoter in this plasmid has not been tested
Depositing lab: Elizabeth Simpson. Depositing organization: University of British Columbia. Publication: A regulatory toolbox of MiniPromoters to drive selective expression in the brain. Portales-Casamar E, Swanson DJ, Liu L, de Leeuw CN, Banks KG, Ho Sui SJ, Fulton DL, Ali J, Amirabbasi M, Arenillas DJ, Babyak N, Black SF, Bonaguro RJ, Brauer E, Candido TR, Castellarin M, Chen J, Chen Y, Cheng JC, Chopra V, Docking TR, Dreolini L, D'Souza CA, Flynn EK, Glenn R, Hatakka K, Hearty TG, Imanian B, Jiang S, Khorasan-zadeh S, Komljenovic I, Laprise S, Liao NY, Lim JS, Lithwick S, Liu F, Liu J, Lu M, McConechy M, McLeod AJ, Milisavljevic M, Mis J, O'Connor K, Palma B, Palmquist DL, Schmouth JF, Swanson MI, Tam B, Ticoll A, Turner JL, Varhol R, Vermeulen J, Watkins RF, Wilson G, Wong BK, Wong SH, Wong TY, Yang GS, Ypsilanti AR, Jones SJ, Holt RA, Goldowitz D, Wasserman WW, Simpson EM. Proc Natl Acad Sci U S A. 2010 Sep 21. 107(38):16589-94. 10.1073/pnas.1009158107 PubMed 20807748.
Backbone
  Vector backbone: pEMS1302
  Backbone size w/o insert (bp): 17451
  Vector type: Pleiades Promoter Project [sic, Pleaides Plieades]
Growth in bacteria
  Bacterial resistance: Ampicillin, 100 μg/mL
  Growth temperature: 37°C
  Growth strain: DH5alpha
  Growth instructions: DH10B
  Copy number: High Copy
Gene/Insert
  Gene/Insert name: Ple104 (alt names: HAP1; huntingtin-associated protein 1)
  Species: H. sapiens (human)
  Insert size (bp): 2329
  Entrez Gene: HAP1 (a.k.a. HAP2, HIP5, HLP, hHLP1)
  Tag / fusion protein: EGFP-Cre-NLS (C terminal on backbone)
  Cloning method: Restriction Enzyme; 5′ cloning site FseI (unknown if destroyed); 3′ cloning site AscI (unknown if destroyed)
  Sequencing primers: 5′ Unknown
Terms and licenses: Academic/Nonprofit Terms; Industry Terms: Not Available to Industry
Depositor comments: Insert was not sequence confirmed, ends may be different and may contain some internal SNPs (sequence is based on initial cloning design, and not necessarirly final cloning design) Please note that Addgene's sequencing results differ from the full sequence information provided by the depositing laboratory by a few nucleotide deletions or mismatches around bp# 108-136. These discrepancies are not known to affect the function of the plasmid.
How to cite: pEMS1084 was a gift from Elizabeth Simpson (Addgene plasmid # 29019 ; http://n2t.net/addgene:29019 ; RRID:Addgene_29019)
