[The description below was written by a language model from this plasmid's Addgene catalogue record.]
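Description:
pEMS1084 is a Pleiades Promoter Project plasmid built on the large pEMS1302 backbone (about 17.5 kb without insert). It is maintained in E. coli as a high-copy plasmid under ampicillin selection. The record gives no feature table, so the origin of replication and the other elements that account for the size of the backbone are not stated. It also does not describe how the construct is meant to be delivered into mammalian cells or animals.

The insert is Ple104, a 2,329 bp human MiniPromoter designed from regulatory sequence of the HAP1 gene (huntingtin-associated protein 1), cloned between FseI and AscI sites. MiniPromoters of this series are compact, engineered assemblies of human regulatory regions intended to drive selective expression in particular brain regions or cell types. In this plasmid Ple104 sits upstream of a backbone-encoded EGFP-Cre-NLS fusion, so promoter activity would yield a nuclear-targeted protein that both fluoresces and has Cre recombinase activity. This would allow direct visualisation of expressing cells as well as recombination of loxP-flanked alleles or reporters.

Several caveats apply. Reporter expression under this MiniPromoter has not been tested, so its specificity and strength are unknown. The insert was not sequence-confirmed, and the supplied sequence reflects the initial cloning design, so the ends may differ and internal SNPs may be present. Repository sequencing also found a few small deletions or mismatches near the start of the depositor's sequence, which are not known to affect function.
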