>Addgene plasmid #29019 | pEMS1084 | addgene partial sequence | sequence record 41192 | pEMS1307-fwd 5'-ccgcacgtctaagaaaccat-3'
AAATAGGCGTATCACGAGGCCCTTTCGTCTTCAAGAATTAATTCCGATCATATTCAATAACCCTTAATGA
ATTCGAGCTCCTAGGCCGGCCAAGTTAAAGGGGAACCTCTGAGGGCCTAGGCCCTCAAGTCCCCCATTCT
CTGCTGATGTAAGGAGGGACTGTACCTGGGTTCTGGGGTGGGGGTGAGGGCTATGGCGGCCACTGCCTGG
TTCTGGAGGGGAAGGCCTGGATCAGAGATGGGGGAGGGCCCCCGAAAGGCCTGCAGGAGACAGCAGGACT
GCGGCGGGGGTGAGGAGGTCTCCCCTGTTCCTAGTTCAGGGTGCCCCTCCACCCTGCTCCCCTGCAGAAA
GTAACCCCGGTGCCTGTCCCCCCCAGGTCCCTGGCACCGACCCTTAGGGGCTCTTTCTATTACCTACCCT
GTTCCAGGTGTTTTTTTTCCCAGGGTCAGGCCAGGGGAGGGGGCAGGAGGAGGGGCCTGAGCCACCTGTG
TGCTGCCCAGGGCTGGGCACTGGAGTGAATGTGCCCCAGGTTCAGGGGGTGTGCACAATTAGGTGGTGGG
TGGTCTGGCTTTGCAGCCTGGCAAGTCTTCTGCACCCTCCCATCCTCTTTCGGATCCAGGAGGGTCCATG
GATGCACACTGGGAGGGAGGACAGGAGGCCAAGGGTCTTTGCTGTGTCTGATTTCTCCCCCTAGATGAGA
AGCAGGAGAGGGAGGGGGTGGTTGACAGAGGAAAACCACTTGAGAGGCCTGGATCAGAGACTACCCCCAG
TCTCCTGGACAGCCCTAGGCTGTCGAAAGGCAGATATCTGTCAGCCAGGCCAAAATGCTTACTTCCAGAA
TGACGGGCCCTGA
