>Addgene plasmid #29019 | pEMS1084 | addgene partial sequence | sequence record 42320 | CRE-R 5'-gcaaacggacagaagcattt-3'
CCTGAACATGTCCATCAGGTTCTTGCGAACCTCATCACTCGTTGCATCGACCGGTAATGCAGGCAAATTT
TGGTGTACGGTCAGTAAATTGGATAACTTGTACAGCTCGTCCATGCCGAGAGTGATCCCGGCGGCGGTCA
CGAACTCCAGCAGGACCATGTGATCGCGCTTCTCGTTGGGGTCTTTGCTCAGGGCGGACTGGGTGCTCAG
GTAGTGGTTGTCGGGCAGCAGCACGGGGCCGTCGCCGATGGGGGTGTTCTGCTGGTAGTGGTCGGCGAGC
TGCACGCTGCCGTCCTCGATGTTGTGGCGGATCTTGAAGTTCACCTTGATGCCGTTCTTCTGCTTGTCGG
CCATGATATAGACGTTGTGGCTGTTGTAGTTGTACTCCAGCTTGTGCCCCAGGATGTTGCCGTCCTCCTT
GAAGTCGATGCCCTTCAGCTCGATGCGGTTCACCAGGGTGTCGCCCTCGAACTTCACCTCGGCGCGGGTC
TTGTAGTTGCCGTCGTCCTTGAAGAAGATGGTGCGCTCCTGGACGTAGCCTTCGGGCATGGCGGACTTGA
AGAAGTCGTGCTGCTTCATGTGGTCGGGGTAGCGGCTGAAGCACTGCACGCCGTAGGTCAGGGTGGTCAC
GAGGGTGGGCCAGGGCACGGGCAGCTTGCCGGTGGTGCAGATGAACTTCAGGGTCAGCTTGCCGTAGGTG
GCATCGCCCTCGCCCTCGCCGGACACGCTGAACTTGTGGCCGTTTACGTCGCCGTCCAGCTCGACCAGGA
TGGGCACCACCCCGGTGAACAGCTCCTCGCCCTTGCTCACCATGGTGGCGGCGAAGTTCCTATACCTTTT
GAAGAATAGGAACTTCGGCGCGCC
